>Addgene plasmid #165806 | pspy_STD | addgene full sequence | sequence record 335052 | Addgene NGS Result
GAATTCACTAGTGATTGGGCGATGAGTGGTCTCGAGCGTTGAGAAGAGAAAAGAAAACCGCCGATCCTGT
CCACCGCATTACTGCAAGGTAGTGGACAAGACCGGCGGTCTTAAGTTTTTTGGCTGAAAAGCCGAGACCT
TGAGATCAATATCTAAGGTCCTAAGCGGAATTCACCCTATAGTGAGTCGTATTACAATTCACTGGCCGTC
GTTTTACATGCGTTTCTACAATGTTACGAATGG
[124 nt withheld, positions 244-367]
C
[91 nt withheld, positions 369-459]
AGGGTGATGGTTCACGTAGTGGGCCAGCGCCCTGATAGACGGTTTTTCGCCCTTTGACGTTGGAGTCCAC
GTTCTTT
[37 nt withheld, positions 537-573]
ACCCTATCTCGGTCTATTCTTTTGATTTATAAGGGATTTTGCCGATTTCGGCCTATTGGTTAAAAAATGA
GCTGATTTAACAAAAATTTAACGCGAATTTTAACAAAATATTAACGCTTACAATTTCCTGATGCGGTATT
TTATCCTTACGCATCTGTGCGGTATTTCACACCGCATCAGGTGGCACTTTTCGGGGAAATGTGCGCGGAA
CCCCTATTTGTTTATTTTTCTAAATACATTCAAATATGTATCCGCTCATGAGACAATAACCCTGATAAAT
GCTTCAATAATATTGAAAAAGGAAGAGTATGAGTATTCAACATTTCCGTGTCGCCCTTATTCCCTTTTTT
GCGGCATTTTGCCTTCCTGTTTTTGCTCACCCAGAAACGCTGGTGAAAGTAAAAGATGCTGAAGATCAGT
TGGGTGCACGAGTGGGTTACATCGAACTGGATCTCAACAGCGGTAAGATCCTTGAGAGTTTTCGCCCCGA
AGAACGTTTTCCAATGATGAGCACTTTTAAAGTTCTGCTATGTGGCGCGGTATTATCCCGTATTGACGCC
GGGCAAGAGCAACTCGGTCGCCGCATACACTATTCTCAGAATGACTTGGTTGAGTACTCACCAGTCACAG
AAAAGCATCTTACGGATGGCATGACAGTAAGAGAATTATGCAGTGCTGCCATAACCATGAGTGATAACAC
TGCGGCCAACTTACTTCTGACAACGATCGGAGGACCGAAGGAGCTAACCGCTTTTTTGCACAACATGGGG
GATCATGTAACTCGCCTTGATCGTTGGGAACCGGAGCTGAATGAAGCCATACCAAACGACGAGCGTGACA
CCACGATGCCTGTAGCAATGGCAACAACGTTGCGCAAACTATTAACTGGCGAACTACTTACTCTAGCTTC
CCGGCAACAATTAATAGACTGGATGGAGGCGGATAAAGTTGCAGGACCACTTCTGCGCTCGGCCCTTCCG
GCTGGCTGGTTTATTGCTGATAAATCTGGAGCCGGTGAGCGTGGGTCGCGCGGTATCATTGCAGCACTGG
GGCCAGATGGTAAGCCCTCCCGTATCGTAGTTATCTACACGACGGGGAGTCAGGCAACTATGGATGAACG
AAATAGACAGATCGCTGAGATAGGTGCCTCACTGATTAAGCATTGGTAACTGTCAGACCAAGTTTACTCA
TATATACTTTAGATTGATTTAAAACTTCATTTTTAATTTAAAAGGATCTAGGTGAAGATCCTTTTTGATA
ATCTCATGACCAAAATCCCTTAACGTGAGTTTTCGTTCCACTGAGCGTCAGACCCCGTAGAAAAGATCAA
AGGATCTTCTTGAGATCCTTTTTTTCTGCGCGTAATCTGCTGCTTGCAAACAAAAAAACCACCGCTACCA
GCGGTGGTTTGTTTGCCGGATCAAGAGCTACCAACTCTTTTTCCGAAGGTAACTGGCTTCAGCAGAGCGC
AGATACCAAATACTGTTCTTCTAGTGTAGCCGTAGTTAGGCCACCACTTCAAGAACTCTGTAGCACCGCC
TACATACCTCGCTCTGCTAATCCTGTTACCAGTGGCTGCTGCCAGTGGCGATAAGTCGTGTCTTACCGGG
TTGGACTCAAGACGATAGTTACCGGATAAGGCGCAGCGGTCGGGCTGAACGGGGGGTTCGTGCACACAGC
CCAGCTTGGAGCGAACGACCTACACCGAACTGAGATACCTACAGCGTGAGCTATGAGAAAGCGCCACGCT
TCCCGAAGGGAGAAAGGCGGACAGGTATCCGGTAAGCGGCAGGGTCGGAACAGGAGAGCGCACGAGGGAG
CTTCCAGGGGGAAACGCCTGGTATCTTTATAGTCCTGTCGGGTTTCGCCACCTCTGACTTGAGCGTCGAT
TTTTGTGATGCTCGTCAGGGGGGCGGAGCCTATGGAAAAACGCCAGCAACGCGGCCTTTTTACGGTTCCT
GGCCTTTTGCTGGCCTTTTGCTCACATGTTCTTTCCTGCGTTATCCCCTGATTCTGTGGATAACCGTATT
ACCGCCTTTGAGTGAGCTGATACCGCTCGCCGCAGCCGAACGACCGAGCGCAGCGAGTCAGTGAGCGAGG
AAGCGGAAGGTCATGATGCCTGGACAGGAAACAGCTATGACCAACGGCTCTATGGTATTTAGGTGACACT
ATAGAAC
Features (pLannotate 1.2.2; 8 found; start..end, strand, type, name):
    176..194     -  promoter       T7 promoter: promoter for bacteriophage T7 RNA polymerase
    197..218     +  CDS            lacZα (fragment): LacZα fragment of β-galactosidase; lacZ fragment
    244..699     +  rep_origin     f1 ori (sequence partly withheld): f1 bacteriophage origin of replication; arrow indicates direction of (+) strand synthesis
    700..750     -  misc_feature   bom (fragment): basis of mobility region from pBR322
    777..881     +  promoter       AmpR promoter: bla
    882..1742    +  CDS            AmpR: β-lactamase; bla; confers resistance to ampicillin, carbenicillin, and related antibiotics
   1913..2501    +  rep_origin     ori: high-copy-number ColE1/pMB1/pBR322/pUC origin of replication
   2730..2748    +  promoter       SP6 promoter: promoter for bacteriophage SP6 RNA polymerase
