[The description below was written by a language model from this plasmid's Addgene catalogue record and pLannotate feature annotations shown in this document.]
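Description:
pspy_STD is a small bacterial parts plasmid that stores a transcriptional terminator derived from the E. coli spy gene. It is built on the pUPD4 backbone (about 2.66 kb), with a 94 bp insert giving a total of roughly 2.75 kb, which matches the sequenced record. The catalogue classes it as a bacterial expression vector, but its stated purpose is simply "bacterial terminator". No promoter-driven coding payload is recorded, so it is best understood as a carrier for a short regulatory element rather than an expression construct in its own right.

Propagation in E. coli relies on a high-copy ColE1/pUC-type origin, with selection by ampicillin through the β-lactamase gene under its native bla promoter. The backbone also carries an f1 phage origin, which permits single-stranded DNA production with helper phage, and a short remnant of the pBR322 bom region. The sequence is circular, so the SP6 promoter near its end and the T7 promoter near its start lie on either side of the cloning region, alongside a very short residual piece of lacZα. This arrangement is consistent with the terminator having replaced a lacZα screening cassette. The automated annotation does not label the spy terminator itself, so its exact position is not given, and the cloning sites are listed as unknown.

The associated publication concerns multiplexed drug-based selection and counterselection in Drosophila. This suggests the plasmid serves as a standardized terminator module for assembling larger constructs, although the record does not describe the assembly scheme.
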