Addgene plasmid #165806: pspy_STD
Purpose: bacterial terminator
Depositing lab: Koen Venken. Depositing organization: Baylor College of Medicine. Publication: Multiplexed drug-based selection and counterselection genetic manipulations in Drosophila. Matinyan N, Karkhanis MS, Gonzalez Y, Jain A, Saltzman A, Malovannaya A, Sarrion-Perdigones A, Dierick HA, Venken KJT. Cell Rep. 2021 Sep 14;36(11):109700. doi: 10.1016/j.celrep.2021.109700. PubMed 34525356.
Backbone
  Vector backbone: pUPD4
  Backbone size w/o insert (bp): 2656
  Vector type: Bacterial Expression
Growth in bacteria
  Bacterial resistance: Ampicillin, 100 μg/mL
  Growth temperature: 37°C
  Growth strain: DH10B
  Copy number: High Copy
Gene/Insert
  Gene/Insert name: spy
  Species: E. Coli
  Insert size (bp): 94
  Cloning method: Restriction Enzyme; 5′ cloning site Unknown (unknown if destroyed)
Terms and licenses: Academic/Nonprofit Terms; Industry Terms: Not Available to Industry
Depositor comments: Bacterial Terminator
How to cite: pspy_STD was a gift from Koen Venken (Addgene plasmid # 165806 ; http://n2t.net/addgene:165806 ; RRID:Addgene_165806)
